Addgene plasmid #78621: pX330_HR_Prnp_3
Purpose: pX330 vector encoding SpCas9 and a chimeric guide RNA targeting Prnp coding sequence
Depositing lab: Walker Jackson. Depositing organization: Deutsches Zentrum fuer Neurodegenerative Erkrankungen (DZNE). Publication: Manipulating the Prion Protein Gene Sequence and Expression Levels with CRISPR/Cas9. Kaczmarczyk L, Mende Y, Zevnik B, Jackson WS. PLoS One. 2016 Apr 29;11(4):e0154604. doi: 10.1371/journal.pone.0154604. eCollection 2016. PONE-D-16-11813 PubMed 27128441.
Backbone
  Vector backbone: pX330
  Backbone size w/o insert (bp): 8500
  Total vector size (bp): 8509
  Vector type: Mammalian Expression, Mouse Targeting, CRISPR
Growth in bacteria
  Bacterial resistance: Ampicillin, 100 μg/mL
  Growth temperature: 37°C
  Growth strain: NEB Stable
  Copy number: High Copy
Gene/Insert
  Gene/Insert name: pX330_HR_Prnp_3
  Species: M. musculus (mouse)
  Promoter: U6
  Cloning method: Restriction Enzyme; 5′ cloning site BbsI (destroyed during cloning); 3′ cloning site BbsI (destroyed during cloning)
  Sequencing primers: 5′ ACTATCATATGCTTACCGTAAC
Terms and licenses: Academic/Nonprofit Terms; Industry Terms: Not Available to Industry
How to cite: pX330_HR_Prnp_3 was a gift from Walker Jackson (Addgene plasmid # 78621 ; http://n2t.net/addgene:78621 ; RRID:Addgene_78621)
