[The description below was written by a language model from this plasmid's Addgene catalogue record and pLannotate feature annotations shown in this document.]
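Description:
pX330_HR_Prnp_3 is an all-in-one CRISPR/Cas9 plasmid built on the pX330 backbone for transient expression in mammalian cells and for mouse gene targeting. It is about 8.5 kb in total and is maintained in bacteria as a high-copy plasmid through a ColE1/pUC-type origin, with ampicillin selection provided by the β-lactamase gene under its own promoter. An M13 phage origin is also annotated, along with a single AAV2 inverted terminal repeat and small bom and rop fragments. These appear to be backbone remnants, and one ITR alone would not support AAV packaging. No mammalian selection marker or fluorescent reporter is annotated.

The plasmid carries two expression units. A human U6 RNA polymerase III promoter drives a chimeric single guide RNA. The spacer targets the coding sequence of mouse Prnp, the prion protein gene, and was inserted between BbsI sites that were destroyed during cloning, directly upstream of the Streptococcus pyogenes gRNA scaffold. A second, partial scaffold fragment is annotated just downstream. The other unit uses a hybrid promoter made of the CMV enhancer, the chicken β-actin promoter and a hybrid intron to express SpCas9. The annotation tool splits Cas9 into contiguous N- and C-terminal portions that together form one continuous coding region. This is followed by a C-terminal nucleoplasmin nuclear localization signal and a bovine growth hormone polyadenylation signal.

Delivering the plasmid supplies both nuclease and guide to cut within Prnp. The record associates it with work on manipulating the sequence and expression levels of the prion protein gene. The "HR" in the name may refer to homologous recombination, but the record does not state this and describes no donor template.
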