Features (pLannotate 1.2.2; 18 found; start..end, strand, type, name):
      1..241     +  promoter       U6 promoter: RNA polymerase III promoter for human U6 snRNA
    271..346     +  misc_RNA       gRNA scaffold: guide RNA scaffold for the Streptococcus pyogenes CRISPR/Cas9 system
    353..396     +  misc_RNA       gRNA scaffold (fragment): guide RNA scaffold for the Streptococcus pyogenes CRISPR/Cas9 system
    443..728     +  enhancer       CMV enhancer: human cytomegalovirus immediate early enhancer; contains an 18-bp deletion relative to the standard CMV enhancer
    730..1007    +  promoter       chicken β-actin promoter: No description available
   1008..1236    +  intron         hybrid intron: hybrid between chicken β-actin (CBA) and minute virus of mice (MMV) introns (Gray et al., 2011)
   1374..2975    +  CDS            Cas9(N): N-terminal portion of Streptococcus pyogenes Cas9 (Zetsche et al., 2015)
   2976..5474    +  CDS            Cas9(C): C-terminal portion of Streptococcus pyogenes Cas9 (Zetsche et al., 2015)
   5475..5522    +  CDS            nucleoplasmin NLS: bipartite nuclear localization signal from nucleoplasmin
   5556..5667    +  polyA_signal   bGH poly(A) signal: bovine growth hormone polyadenylation signal
   5772..5912    +  repeat_region  AAV2 ITR: inverted terminal repeat of adeno-associated virus serotype 2 inverted
   5917..5968    -  misc_feature   bom (fragment): basis of mobility region from pBR322
   5987..6367    +  rep_origin     M13 ori (sequence partly withheld): M13 bacteriophage origin of replication; arrow indicates direction of (+) strand synthesis
   6443..6492    -  misc_feature   bom (fragment): basis of mobility region from pBR322
   6594..6629    -  CDS            rop (fragment): Rop protein, which maintains plasmids at low copy number; rop
   6724..6828    +  promoter       AmpR promoter: bla
   6829..7689    +  CDS            AmpR: β-lactamase; bla; confers resistance to ampicillin, carbenicillin, and related antibiotics
   7860..8448    +  rep_origin     ori: high-copy-number ColE1/pMB1/pBR322/pUC origin of replication
>Addgene plasmid #78621 | pX330_HR_Prnp_3 | depositor full sequence | sequence record 146704 | pX330_HR_Prnp_3
GAGGGCCTATTTCCCATGATTCCTTCATATTTGCATATACGATACAAGGCTGTTAGAGAGATAATTGGAA
TTAATTTGACTGTAAACACAAAGATATTAGTACAAAATACGTGACGTAGAAAGTAATAATTTCTTGGGTA
GTTTGCAGTTTTAAAATTATGTTTTAAAATGGACTATCATATGCTTACCGTAACTTGAAAGTATTTCGAT
TTCTTGGCTTTATATATCTTGTGGAAAGGACGAAACACCGCGAGACCGATGTGAAGATGAGTTTTAGAGC
TAGAAATAGCAAGTTAAAATAAGGCTAGTCCGTTATCAACTTGAAAAAGTGGCACCGAGTCGGTGCTTTT
TTGTTTTAGAGCTAGAAATAGCAAGTTAAAATAAGGCTAGTCCGTTTTTAGCGCGTGCGCCAATTCTGCA
GACAAATGGCTCTAGAGGTACCCGTTACATAACTTACGGTAAATGGCCCGCCTGGCTGACCGCCCAACGA
CCCCCGCCCATTGACGTCAATAGTAACGCCAATAGGGACTTTCCATTGACGTCAATGGGTGGAGTATTTA
CGGTAAACTGCCCACTTGGCAGTACATCAAGTGTATCATATGCCAAGTACGCCCCCTATTGACGTCAATG
ACGGTAAATGGCCCGCCTGGCATTGTGCCCAGTACATGACCTTATGGGACTTTCCTACTTGGCAGTACAT
CTACGTATTAGTCATCGCTATTACCATGGTCGAGGTGAGCCCCACGTTCTGCTTCACTCTCCCCATCTCC
CCCCCCTCCCCACCCCCAATTTTGTATTTATTTATTTTTTAATTATTTTGTGCAGCGATGGGGGCGGGGG
GGGGGGGGGGGCGCGCGCCAGGCGGGGCGGGGCGGGGCGAGGGGCGGGGCGGGGCGAGGCGGAGAGGTGC
GGCGGCAGCCAATCAGAGCGGCGCGCTCCGAAAGTTTCCTTTTATGGCGAGGCGGCGGCGGCGGCGGCCC
TATAAAAAGCGAAGCGCGCGGCGGGCGGGAGTCGCTGCGACGCTGCCTTCGCCCCGTGCCCCGCTCCGCC
GCCGCCTCGCGCCGCCCGCCCCGGCTCTGACTGACCGCGTTACTCCCACAGGTGAGCGGGCGGGACGGCC
CTTCTCCTCCGGGCTGTAATTAGCTGAGCAAGAGGTAAGGGTTTAAGGGATGGTTGGTTGGTGGGGTATT
AATGTTTAATTACCTGGAGCACCTGCCTGAAATCACTTTTTTTCAGGTTGGACCGGTGCCACCATGGACT
ATAAGGACCACGACGGAGACTACAAGGATCATGATATTGATTACAAAGACGATGACGATAAGATGGCCCC
AAAGAAGAAGCGGAAGGTCGGTATCCACGGAGTCCCAGCAGCCGACAAGAAGTACAGCATCGGCCTGGAC
ATCGGCACCAACTCTGTGGGCTGGGCCGTGATCACCGACGAGTACAAGGTGCCCAGCAAGAAATTCAAGG
TGCTGGGCAACACCGACCGGCACAGCATCAAGAAGAACCTGATCGGAGCCCTGCTGTTCGACAGCGGCGA
AACAGCCGAGGCCACCCGGCTGAAGAGAACCGCCAGAAGAAGATACACCAGACGGAAGAACCGGATCTGC
TATCTGCAAGAGATCTTCAGCAACGAGATGGCCAAGGTGGACGACAGCTTCTTCCACAGACTGGAAGAGT
CCTTCCTGGTGGAAGAGGATAAGAAGCACGAGCGGCACCCCATCTTCGGCAACATCGTGGACGAGGTGGC
CTACCACGAGAAGTACCCCACCATCTACCACCTGAGAAAGAAACTGGTGGACAGCACCGACAAGGCCGAC
CTGCGGCTGATCTATCTGGCCCTGGCCCACATGATCAAGTTCCGGGGCCACTTCCTGATCGAGGGCGACC
TGAACCCCGACAACAGCGACGTGGACAAGCTGTTCATCCAGCTGGTGCAGACCTACAACCAGCTGTTCGA
GGAAAACCCCATCAACGCCAGCGGCGTGGACGCCAAGGCCATCCTGTCTGCCAGACTGAGCAAGAGCAGA
CGGCTGGAAAATCTGATCGCCCAGCTGCCCGGCGAGAAGAAGAATGGCCTGTTCGGAAACCTGATTGCCC
TGAGCCTGGGCCTGACCCCCAACTTCAAGAGCAACTTCGACCTGGCCGAGGATGCCAAACTGCAGCTGAG
CAAGGACACCTACGACGACGACCTGGACAACCTGCTGGCCCAGATCGGCGACCAGTACGCCGACCTGTTT
CTGGCCGCCAAGAACCTGTCCGACGCCATCCTGCTGAGCGACATCCTGAGAGTGAACACCGAGATCACCA
AGGCCCCCCTGAGCGCCTCTATGATCAAGAGATACGACGAGCACCACCAGGACCTGACCCTGCTGAAAGC
TCTCGTGCGGCAGCAGCTGCCTGAGAAGTACAAAGAGATTTTCTTCGACCAGAGCAAGAACGGCTACGCC
GGCTACATTGACGGCGGAGCCAGCCAGGAAGAGTTCTACAAGTTCATCAAGCCCATCCTGGAAAAGATGG
ACGGCACCGAGGAACTGCTCGTGAAGCTGAACAGAGAGGACCTGCTGCGGAAGCAGCGGACCTTCGACAA
CGGCAGCATCCCCCACCAGATCCACCTGGGAGAGCTGCACGCCATTCTGCGGCGGCAGGAAGATTTTTAC
CCATTCCTGAAGGACAACCGGGAAAAGATCGAGAAGATCCTGACCTTCCGCATCCCCTACTACGTGGGCC
CTCTGGCCAGGGGAAACAGCAGATTCGCCTGGATGACCAGAAAGAGCGAGGAAACCATCACCCCCTGGAA
CTTCGAGGAAGTGGTGGACAAGGGCGCTTCCGCCCAGAGCTTCATCGAGCGGATGACCAACTTCGATAAG
AACCTGCCCAACGAGAAGGTGCTGCCCAAGCACAGCCTGCTGTACGAGTACTTCACCGTGTATAACGAGC
TGACCAAAGTGAAATACGTGACCGAGGGAATGAGAAAGCCCGCCTTCCTGAGCGGCGAGCAGAAAAAGGC
CATCGTGGACCTGCTGTTCAAGACCAACCGGAAAGTGACCGTGAAGCAGCTGAAAGAGGACTACTTCAAG
AAAATCGAGTGCTTCGACTCCGTGGAAATCTCCGGCGTGGAAGATCGGTTCAACGCCTCCCTGGGCACAT
ACCACGATCTGCTGAAAATTATCAAGGACAAGGACTTCCTGGACAATGAGGAAAACGAGGACATTCTGGA
AGATATCGTGCTGACCCTGACACTGTTTGAGGACAGAGAGATGATCGAGGAACGGCTGAAAACCTATGCC
CACCTGTTCGACGACAAAGTGATGAAGCAGCTGAAGCGGCGGAGATACACCGGCTGGGGCAGGCTGAGCC
GGAAGCTGATCAACGGCATCCGGGACAAGCAGTCCGGCAAGACAATCCTGGATTTCCTGAAGTCCGACGG
CTTCGCCAACAGAAACTTCATGCAGCTGATCCACGACGACAGCCTGACCTTTAAAGAGGACATCCAGAAA
GCCCAGGTGTCCGGCCAGGGCGATAGCCTGCACGAGCACATTGCCAATCTGGCCGGCAGCCCCGCCATTA
AGAAGGGCATCCTGCAGACAGTGAAGGTGGTGGACGAGCTCGTGAAAGTGATGGGCCGGCACAAGCCCGA
GAACATCGTGATCGAAATGGCCAGAGAGAACCAGACCACCCAGAAGGGACAGAAGAACAGCCGCGAGAGA
ATGAAGCGGATCGAAGAGGGCATCAAAGAGCTGGGCAGCCAGATCCTGAAAGAACACCCCGTGGAAAACA
CCCAGCTGCAGAACGAGAAGCTGTACCTGTACTACCTGCAGAATGGGCGGGATATGTACGTGGACCAGGA
ACTGGACATCAACCGGCTGTCCGACTACGATGTGGACCATATCGTGCCTCAGAGCTTTCTGAAGGACGAC
TCCATCGACAACAAGGTGCTGACCAGAAGCGACAAGAACCGGGGCAAGAGCGACAACGTGCCCTCCGAAG
AGGTCGTGAAGAAGATGAAGAACTACTGGCGGCAGCTGCTGAACGCCAAGCTGATTACCCAGAGAAAGTT
CGACAATCTGACCAAGGCCGAGAGAGGCGGCCTGAGCGAACTGGATAAGGCCGGCTTCATCAAGAGACAG
CTGGTGGAAACCCGGCAGATCACAAAGCACGTGGCACAGATCCTGGACTCCCGGATGAACACTAAGTACG
ACGAGAATGACAAGCTGATCCGGGAAGTGAAAGTGATCACCCTGAAGTCCAAGCTGGTGTCCGATTTCCG
GAAGGATTTCCAGTTTTACAAAGTGCGCGAGATCAACAACTACCACCACGCCCACGACGCCTACCTGAAC
GCCGTCGTGGGAACCGCCCTGATCAAAAAGTACCCTAAGCTGGAAAGCGAGTTCGTGTACGGCGACTACA
AGGTGTACGACGTGCGGAAGATGATCGCCAAGAGCGAGCAGGAAATCGGCAAGGCTACCGCCAAGTACTT
CTTCTACAGCAACATCATGAACTTTTTCAAGACCGAGATTACCCTGGCCAACGGCGAGATCCGGAAGCGG
CCTCTGATCGAGACAAACGGCGAAACCGGGGAGATCGTGTGGGATAAGGGCCGGGATTTTGCCACCGTGC
GGAAAGTGCTGAGCATGCCCCAAGTGAATATCGTGAAAAAGACCGAGGTGCAGACAGGCGGCTTCAGCAA
AGAGTCTATCCTGCCCAAGAGGAACAGCGATAAGCTGATCGCCAGAAAGAAGGACTGGGACCCTAAGAAG
TACGGCGGCTTCGACAGCCCCACCGTGGCCTATTCTGTGCTGGTGGTGGCCAAAGTGGAAAAGGGCAAGT
CCAAGAAACTGAAGAGTGTGAAAGAGCTGCTGGGGATCACCATCATGGAAAGAAGCAGCTTCGAGAAGAA
TCCCATCGACTTTCTGGAAGCCAAGGGCTACAAAGAAGTGAAAAAGGACCTGATCATCAAGCTGCCTAAG
TACTCCCTGTTCGAGCTGGAAAACGGCCGGAAGAGAATGCTGGCCTCTGCCGGCGAACTGCAGAAGGGAA
ACGAACTGGCCCTGCCCTCCAAATATGTGAACTTCCTGTACCTGGCCAGCCACTATGAGAAGCTGAAGGG
CTCCCCCGAGGATAATGAGCAGAAACAGCTGTTTGTGGAACAGCACAAGCACTACCTGGACGAGATCATC
GAGCAGATCAGCGAGTTCTCCAAGAGAGTGATCCTGGCCGACGCTAATCTGGACAAAGTGCTGTCCGCCT
ACAACAAGCACCGGGATAAGCCCATCAGAGAGCAGGCCGAGAATATCATCCACCTGTTTACCCTGACCAA
TCTGGGAGCCCCTGCCGCCTTCAAGTACTTTGACACCACCATCGACCGGAAGAGGTACACCAGCACCAAA
GAGGTGCTGGACGCCACCCTGATCCACCAGAGCATCACCGGCCTGTACGAGACACGGATCGACCTGTCTC
AGCTGGGAGGCGACAAAAGGCCGGCGGCCACGAAAAAGGCCGGCCAGGCAAAAAAGAAAAAGTAAGAATT
CCTAGAGCTCGCTGATCAGCCTCGACTGTGCCTTCTAGTTGCCAGCCATCTGTTGTTTGCCCCTCCCCCG
TGCCTTCCTTGACCCTGGAAGGTGCCACTCCCACTGTCCTTTCCTAATAAAATGAGGAAATTGCATCGCA
TTGTCTGAGTAGGTGTCATTCTATTCTGGGGGGTGGGGTGGGGCAGGACAGCAAGGGGGAGGATTGGGAA
GAGAATAGCAGGCATGCTGGGGAGCGGCCGCAGGAACCCCTAGTGATGGAGTTGGCCACTCCCTCTCTGC
GCGCTCGCTCGCTCACTGAGGCCGGGCGACCAAAGGTCGCCCGACGCCCGGGCTTTGCCCGGGCGGCCTC
AGTGAGCGAGCGAGCGCGCAGCTGCCTGCAGGGGCGCCTGATGCGGTATTTTCTCCTTACGCATCTGTGC
GGTATTTCACACCGCATA
[142 nt withheld, positions 5969-6110]
C
[141 nt withheld, positions 6112-6252]
CCTTTGACGTTGGAGTCCACGTTCTTT
[37 nt withheld, positions 6280-6316]
ACCCTATCTCGGGCTATTCTTTTGATTTATAAGGGATTTTGCCGATTTCGGCCTATTGGTTAAAAAATGA
GCTGATTTAACAAAAATTTAACGCGAATTTTAACAAAATATTAACGTTTACAATTTTATGGTGCACTCTC
AGTACAATCTGCTCTGATGCCGCATAGTTAAGCCAGCCCCGACACCCGCCAACACCCGCTGACGCGCCCT
GACGGGCTTGTCTGCTCCCGGCATCCGCTTACAGACAAGCTGTGACCGTCTCCGGGAGCTGCATGTGTCA
GAGGTTTTCACCGTCATCACCGAAACGCGCGAGACGAAAGGGCCTCGTGATACGCCTATTTTTATAGGTT
AATGTCATGATAATAATGGTTTCTTAGACGTCAGGTGGCACTTTTCGGGGAAATGTGCGCGGAACCCCTA
TTTGTTTATTTTTCTAAATACATTCAAATATGTATCCGCTCATGAGACAATAACCCTGATAAATGCTTCA
ATAATATTGAAAAAGGAAGAGTATGAGTATTCAACATTTCCGTGTCGCCCTTATTCCCTTTTTTGCGGCA
TTTTGCCTTCCTGTTTTTGCTCACCCAGAAACGCTGGTGAAAGTAAAAGATGCTGAAGATCAGTTGGGTG
CACGAGTGGGTTACATCGAACTGGATCTCAACAGCGGTAAGATCCTTGAGAGTTTTCGCCCCGAAGAACG
TTTTCCAATGATGAGCACTTTTAAAGTTCTGCTATGTGGCGCGGTATTATCCCGTATTGACGCCGGGCAA
GAGCAACTCGGTCGCCGCATACACTATTCTCAGAATGACTTGGTTGAGTACTCACCAGTCACAGAAAAGC
ATCTTACGGATGGCATGACAGTAAGAGAATTATGCAGTGCTGCCATAACCATGAGTGATAACACTGCGGC
CAACTTACTTCTGACAACGATCGGAGGACCGAAGGAGCTAACCGCTTTTTTGCACAACATGGGGGATCAT
GTAACTCGCCTTGATCGTTGGGAACCGGAGCTGAATGAAGCCATACCAAACGACGAGCGTGACACCACGA
TGCCTGTAGCAATGGCAACAACGTTGCGCAAACTATTAACTGGCGAACTACTTACTCTAGCTTCCCGGCA
ACAATTAATAGACTGGATGGAGGCGGATAAAGTTGCAGGACCACTTCTGCGCTCGGCCCTTCCGGCTGGC
TGGTTTATTGCTGATAAATCTGGAGCCGGTGAGCGTGGAAGCCGCGGTATCATTGCAGCACTGGGGCCAG
ATGGTAAGCCCTCCCGTATCGTAGTTATCTACACGACGGGGAGTCAGGCAACTATGGATGAACGAAATAG
ACAGATCGCTGAGATAGGTGCCTCACTGATTAAGCATTGGTAACTGTCAGACCAAGTTTACTCATATATA
CTTTAGATTGATTTAAAACTTCATTTTTAATTTAAAAGGATCTAGGTGAAGATCCTTTTTGATAATCTCA
TGACCAAAATCCCTTAACGTGAGTTTTCGTTCCACTGAGCGTCAGACCCCGTAGAAAAGATCAAAGGATC
TTCTTGAGATCCTTTTTTTCTGCGCGTAATCTGCTGCTTGCAAACAAAAAAACCACCGCTACCAGCGGTG
GTTTGTTTGCCGGATCAAGAGCTACCAACTCTTTTTCCGAAGGTAACTGGCTTCAGCAGAGCGCAGATAC
CAAATACTGTCCTTCTAGTGTAGCCGTAGTTAGGCCACCACTTCAAGAACTCTGTAGCACCGCCTACATA
CCTCGCTCTGCTAATCCTGTTACCAGTGGCTGCTGCCAGTGGCGATAAGTCGTGTCTTACCGGGTTGGAC
TCAAGACGATAGTTACCGGATAAGGCGCAGCGGTCGGGCTGAACGGGGGGTTCGTGCACACAGCCCAGCT
TGGAGCGAACGACCTACACCGAACTGAGATACCTACAGCGTGAGCTATGAGAAAGCGCCACGCTTCCCGA
AGGGAGAAAGGCGGACAGGTATCCGGTAAGCGGCAGGGTCGGAACAGGAGAGCGCACGAGGGAGCTTCCA
GGGGGAAACGCCTGGTATCTTTATAGTCCTGTCGGGTTTCGCCACCTCTGACTTGAGCGTCGATTTTTGT
GATGCTCGTCAGGGGGGCGGAGCCTATGGAAAAACGCCAGCAACGCGGCCTTTTTACGGTTCCTGGCCTT
TTGCTGGCCTTTTGCTCACATGT
