>Addgene plasmid #78621 | pX330_HR_Prnp_3 | addgene partial sequence | sequence record 153130 | pBR322ori-F 5'-GGGAAACGCCTGGTATCTTT-3'
GTGATGCTCGTCAGGGGGGCGGAGCCTATGGAAAAACGCCAGCAACGCGGCCTTTTTACGGTTCCTGGCC
TTTTGCTGGCCTTTTGCTCACATGTGAGGGCCTATTTCCCATGATTCCTTCATATTTGCATATACGATAC
AAGGCTGTTAGAGAGATAATTGGAATTAATTTGACTGTAAACACAAAGATATTAGTACAAAATACGTGAC
GTAGAAAGTAATAATTTCTTGGGTAGTTTGCAGTTTTAAAATTATGTTTTAAAATGGACTATCATATGCT
TACCGTAACTTGAAAGTATTTCGATTTCTTGGCTTTATATATCTTGTGGAAAGGACGAAACACCGCGAGA
CCGATGTGAAGATGAGTTTTAGAGCTAGAAATAGCAAGTTAAAATAAGGCTAGTCCGTTATCAACTTGAA
AAAGTGGCACCGAGTCGGTGCTTTTTTGTTTTAGAGCTAGAAATAGCAAGTTAAAATAAGGCTAGTCCGT
TTTTAGCGCGTGCGCCAATTCTGCAGACAAATGGCTCTAGAGGTACCCGTTACATAACTTACGGTAAATG
GCCCGCCTGGCTGACCGCCCAACGACCCCCGCCCATTGACGTCAATAGTAACGCCAATAGGGACTTTCCA
TTGACGTCAATGGGTGGAGTATTTACGGTAAACTGCCCACTTGGCAGTACATCAAGTGTATCATATGCCA
AGTACGCCCCCTATTGACGTCAATGACGGTAAATGGCCCGCCTGGCATTGTGCCCAGTACATGACCTTAT
GGGACTTTCCTACTTGGC
