>Addgene plasmid #78621 | pX330_HR_Prnp_3 | addgene partial sequence | sequence record 153135 | BGH-rev 5'-TAGAAGGCACAGTCGAGG-3'
TACTTTTTCTTTTTTGCCTGGCCGGCCTTTTTCGTGGCCGCCGGCCTTTTGTCGCCTCCCAGCTGAGACA
GGTCGATCCGTGTCTCGTACAGGCCGGTGATGCTCTGGTGGATCAGGGTGGCGTCCAGCACCTCTTTGGT
GCTGGTGTACCTCTTCCGGTCGATGGTGGTGTCAAAGTACTTGAAGGCGGCAGGGGCTCCCAGATTGGTC
AGGGTAAACAGGTGGATGATATTCTCGGCCTGCTCTCTGATGGGCTTATCCCGGTGCTTGTTGTAGGCGG
ACAGCACTTTGTCCAGATTAGCGTCGGCCAGGATCACTCTCTTGGAGAACTCGCTGATCTGCTCGATGAT
CTCGTCCAGGTAGTGCTTGTGCTGTTCCACAAACAGCTGTTTCTGCTCATTATCCTCGGGGGAGCCCTTC
AGCTTCTCATAGTGGCTGGCCAGGTACAGGAAGTTCACATATTTGGAGGGCAGGGCCAGTTCGTTTCCCT
TCTGCAGTTCGCCGGCAGAGGCCAGCATTCTCTTCCGGCCGTTTTCCAGCTCGAACAGGGAGTACTTAGG
CAGCTTGATGATCAGGTCCTTTTTCACTTCTTTGTAGCCCTTGGCTTCCAGAAAGTCGATGGGATTCTTC
TCGAAGCTGCTTCTTTCCATGATGGTGATCCCCAGCAGCTCTTTCACACTCTTCAGTTTCTTGGACTTGC
CCTTTTCCACTTTGGCCACCACCAGCACAGAATAGGCCACGGTGGGGCTGTCGAAGCCGCCGTACTTCTT
AGGGTCCCAGTCCTTCTTTCTGGCGATCAGCTTATCGCTGTTCCTCTTGGGCAGGATAGACTCTTTGCTG
AAGCCGCCTGTCTGCACCTCGGTCTTTTTCACGATATTCACTTGGGGCATGCTCAGCACTTTCCGCACGG
TGGCAAAATCCCGGCCCTTATCCCACACGATCTCCCCGGTTTCGCCGTTTGTCTCGATCAGAGGCCGCTT
CCGGATCTCGCCGTTGGCCAGGGTAATCTCGGTC
