>Addgene plasmid #78621 | pX330_HR_Prnp_3 | addgene partial sequence | sequence record 153137 | pCBhProF2 5'-agggtttaagggatggttgg-3'
TTAATTACCTGGAGCACCTGCCTGAAATCACTTTTTTTCAGGTTGGACCGGTGCCACCATGGACTATAAG
GACCACGACGGAGACTACAAGGATCATGATATTGATTACAAAGACGATGACGATAAGATGGCCCCAAAGA
AGAAGCGGAAGGTCGGTATCCACGGAGTCCCAGCAGCCGACAAGAAGTACAGCATCGGCCTGGACATCGG
CACCAACTCTGTGGGCTGGGCCGTGATCACCGACGAGTACAAGGTGCCCAGCAAGAAATTCAAGGTGCTG
GGCAACACCGACCGGCACAGCATCAAGAAGAACCTGATCGGAGCCCTGCTGTTCGACAGCGGCGAAACAG
CCGAGGCCACCCGGCTGAAGAGAACCGCCAGAAGAAGATACACCAGACGGAAGAACCGGATCTGCTATCT
GCAAGAGATCTTCAGCAACGAGATGGCCAAGGTGGACGACAGCTTCTTCCACAGACTGGAAGAGTCCTTC
CTGGTGGAAGAGGATAAGAAGCACGAGCGGCACCCCATCTTCGGCAACATCGTGGACGAGGTGGCCTACC
ACGAGAAGTACCCCACCATCTACCACCTGAGAAAGAAACTGGTGGACAGCACCGACAAGGCCGACCTGCG
GCTGATCTATCTGGCCCTGGCCCACATGATCAAGTTCCGGGGCCACTTCCTGATCGAGGGCGACCTGAAC
CCCGACAACAGCGACGTGGACAAGCTGTTCATCCAGCTGGTGCAGACCTACAACCAGCTGTTCGAGGAAA
ACCCCATCAACGCCAGCGGCGTGGACGCCAAGGCCATCCTGTCTGCCAGACTGAGCAAGAGCAGACGGCT
GGAAAATCTGATCGCCCAGCTGCCCGGCGAGAAGAAGAATGGCCTGTTCGGAAACCTGATTGCCCTGAGC
CTGGGCCTGACCCCCAACTTCAAGAGCAACTTCGACCTGGCCGAGGATGCCAAACTGCAGCTGAGCA
